Addgene plasmid #101271: 2QO2 (EPHA3)
Purpose: Bacterial expression for structure determination; may not be full ORF
Depositing lab: Cheryl Arrowsmith. Depositing organization: University of Toronto.
Backbone
  Vector backbone: pET28a-LIC
  Backbone manufacturer: SGC (Addgene Plasmid #26094)
  Vector type: Bacterial Expression
Growth in bacteria
  Bacterial resistance: Kanamycin, 50 μg/mL
  Growth temperature: 37°C
  Growth strain: DH5alpha
  Copy number: Unknown
Gene/Insert
  Gene/Insert name: EPHA3 (alt names: 2QO2; BC063282)
  Species: H. sapiens (human)
  Insert size (bp): 1113
  Entrez Gene: EPHA3 (a.k.a. EK4, ETK, ETK1, HEK, HEK4, TYRO4)
  Promoter: T7
  Tag / fusion protein: Hexahistidine tag with Thrombin cleavage (N terminal on backbone)
  Cloning method: Ligation Independent Cloning
  Sequencing primers: 5′ T7; 3′ T7-term
Terms and licenses: Academic/Nonprofit Terms; Industry Terms: Not Available to Industry
Depositor comments: N terminal tag: MGSSHHHHHHSSGLVPRGS. SGC Clone Sample ID: EPHA3:SDC033-F08:C12121. SGC or PDB link: http://www.rcsb.org/pdb/explore/explore.do?structureId=2QO2
How to cite: 2QO2 (EPHA3) was a gift from Cheryl Arrowsmith (Addgene plasmid # 101271 ; http://n2t.net/addgene:101271 ; RRID:Addgene_101271)
