[The description below was written by a language model from this plasmid's Addgene catalogue record and pLannotate feature annotations shown in this document.]
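Description:
2QO2 (EPHA3) is a bacterial expression plasmid built on the pET28a-LIC backbone, made to produce a fragment of the human receptor tyrosine kinase EPHA3 for structure determination. The insert, about 1.1 kb and introduced by ligation-independent cloning, is annotated as only a portion of EPHA3, and the record itself cautions that it may not be the full ORF. The record does not state which domains of the protein are covered. The name matches the structure entry associated with this clone.

Expression is driven by a T7 promoter followed by a lac operator and the strong ribosome binding site from phage T7 gene 10, with a T7 terminator downstream. The plasmid also carries lacI, so transcription stays repressed until it is induced with IPTG in a host that supplies T7 RNA polymerase. The backbone adds an N-terminal hexahistidine tag followed by a thrombin cleavage site, allowing metal-affinity purification and later removal of the tag. The short "capTEV" fragment called by the automated annotation upstream of the insert most likely corresponds to this His stretch. The His and "SET1" fragments annotated downstream of the insert are probably residual pET vector sequence, and the record does not indicate whether they are translated.

Kanamycin resistance (aph(3')-Ia) provides selection. Replication uses a ColE1/pBR322-type origin accompanied by rop and bom, and the copy number is listed as unknown. An f1 origin is also present, and the short tetracycline-resistance fragments are nonfunctional backbone remnants.
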