Features (pLannotate 1.2.2; 20 found; start..end, strand, type, name):
      1..19      +  promoter       T7 promoter: promoter for bacteriophage T7 RNA polymerase
     20..44      +  protein_bind   lac operator: The lac repressor binds to the lac operator to inhibit transcription in E. coli. This inhibition can be relieved by adding lactose or isopropyl-β-D-thiogalactopyranoside (IPTG). lac repressor encoded by lacI
     59..81      +  RBS            RBS: efficient ribosome binding site from bacteriophage T7 gene 10 (Olins and Rangwala, 1989)
    100..116     +  CDS            capTEV™ (fragment): composite tag for in vivo biotinylation, TEV protease cleavage, and 6xHis tagging
    139..1257    +  CDS            EPHA3 (fragment): EPHA3_HUMAN - Also known as ETK, ETK1, HEK, TYRO4. Experimental evidence at protein level: Swiss-Prot protein existence level 1. Receptor tyrosine kinase which binds promiscuously membrane- bound ephrin family ligands residing on adjacent cells, leading to contact-dependent bidirectional signaling into neighboring cells. The signaling pathway downstream of the receptor is referred to as forward signaling while the signaling pathway downstream of the ephrin ligand is referred to as reverse signaling. Highly promiscuous for ephrin-A ligands it binds preferentially EFNA5. Upon activation by EFNA5
   1287..1304    +  CDS            9xHis (fragment): 9xHis affinity tag
   1314..1363    +  CDS            SET1 (fragment): solubility-enhancement tag derived from T7 phage gene 10B
   1371..1418    +  terminator     T7 terminator: transcription terminator for bacteriophage T7 RNA polymerase
   1455..1883    +  rep_origin     f1 ori (sequence partly withheld): f1 bacteriophage origin of replication; arrow indicates direction of (+) strand synthesis
   1936..1993    +  promoter       AmpR promoter (fragment): bla
   2002..2817    -  CDS            KanR: aminoglycoside phosphotransferase; aph(3')-Ia; confers resistance to kanamycin in bacteria or G418 (Geneticin®) in eukaryotes
   2939..3527    +  rep_origin     ori: high-copy-number ColE1/pMB1/pBR322/pUC origin of replication
   3713..3852    -  misc_feature   bom: basis of mobility region from pBR322
   3954..4145    -  CDS            rop: Rop protein, which maintains plasmids at low copy number; rop
   4162..4542    +  CDS            YPB1_ECOLX: Protein predicted: Swiss-Prot protein existence level 4. From Escherichia coli.
   4614..4905    -  CDS            TcR (fragment): tetracycline efflux protein; tet; confers resistance to tetracycline
   4920..4941    -  protein_bind   CAP binding site: CAP binding activates transcription in the presence of cAMP. E. coli catabolite activator protein
   4954..6036    -  CDS            lacI: lac repressor; lacI; The lac repressor binds to the lac operator to inhibit transcription in E. coli. This inhibition can be relieved by adding lactose or isopropyl-β-D-thiogalactopyranoside (IPTG).
   6037..6114    -  promoter       lacI promoter: lacI
   6122..6401    -  CDS            TcR (fragment): tetracycline efflux protein; tet; confers resistance to tetracycline
>Addgene plasmid #101271 | 2QO2 (EPHA3) | addgene full sequence | sequence record 193505 | Addgene NGS Result
TAATACGACTCACTATAGGGGAATTGTGAGCGGATAACAATTCCCCTCTAGAAATAATTTTGTTTAACTT
TAAGAAGGAGATATACCATGGGCAGCAGCCATCATCATCATCATCACAGCAGCGGCCTGGTTCCGCGTGG
TAGTGATGAAAAAAGACTTCATTTTGGCAATGGGCATTTAAAACTTCCAGGTCTCAGGACTTATGTTGAC
CCACATACATATGAAGACCCTACCCAAACTGTTCATGAGTTTGCCAAGGAATTGGATGCCACCAACATAT
CCATTGATAAAGTTGTTGGAGCAGGTGAATTTGGAGAGGTGTGCAGTGGTCGCTTAAAACTTCCTTCAAA
AAAAGAGATTTCAGTGGCCATTAAGACCCTGAAAGTTGGCTACACAGAAAAGCAGAGGAGAGACTTCCTG
GGAGAAGCAAGCATTATGGGACAGTTTGACCACCCCAATATCATTCGACTGGAAGGAGTTGTTACCAAAA
GTAAGCCAGTTATGATTGTCACAGAATACATGGAGAATGGTTCCTTGGATAGTTTCCTACGTAAACACGA
TGCCCAGTTTACTGTCATTCAGCTAGTGGGGATGCTTCGAGGGATAGCATCTGGCATGAAGTACCTGTCA
GACATGGGCTATGTTCACCGAGACCTCGCTGCTCGGAACATCTTGATCAACAGTAACTTGGTGTGTAAGG
TTTCTGATTTCGGACTTTCGCGTGTCCTGGAGGATGACCCAGAAGCTGCTTATACAACAAGAGGAGGGAA
GATCCCAATCAGGTGGACATCACCAGAAGCTATAGCCTACCGCAAGTTCACGTCAGCCAGCGATGTATGG
AGTTATGGGATTGTTCTCTGGGAGGTGATGTCTTATGGAGAGAGACCATACTGGGAGATGTCCAATCAGG
ATGTAATTAAAGCTGTAGATGAGGGCTATCGACTGCCACCCCCCATGGACTGCCCAGCTGCCTTGTATCA
GCTGATGCTGGACTGCTGGCAGAAAGACAGGAACAACAGACCCAAGTTTGAGCAGATTGTTAGTATTCTG
GACAAGCTTATCCGGAATCCCGGCAGCCTGAAGATCATCACCAGTGCAGCCGCAAGGCCATCAAACCTTC
TTCTGGACCAAAGCAATGTGGATATCACTACCTTCCGCACAACAGGTGACTGGCTTAATGGTGTCTGGAC
AGCACACTGCAAGGAAATCTTCACGGGTGTGGAGTACAGTTCTTGTGACACAATAGCCAAGATTTCCTGA
TGACGAAGCTTGCGGCCGCACTCGAGCACCACCACCACCACCACTGAGATCCGGCTGCTAACAAAGCCCG
AAAGGAAGCTGAGTTGGCTGCTGCCACCGCTGAGCAATAACTAGCATAACCCCTTGGGGCCTCTAAACGG
GTCTTGAGGGGTTTTTTGCTGAAAGGAGGAACTATATCCGGATTGGCGAATGGG
[124 nt withheld, positions 1455-1578]
C
[91 nt withheld, positions 1580-1670]
A
[49 nt withheld, positions 1672-1720]
CCTTTGACGTTGGAGTCCACGTTCTTTAATAGTGGACTCTTGTTCCAAACTGGAACAACACTCAACCCTA
TCTCGGTCTATTCTTTTGATTTATAAGGGATTTTGCCGATTTCGGCCTATTGGTTAAAAAATGAGCTGAT
TTAACAAAAATTTAACGCGAATTTTAACAAAATATTAACGCTTACAATTTAGGTGGCACTTTTCGGGGAA
ATGTGCGCGGAACCCCTATTTGTTTATTTTTCTAAATACATTCAAATATGTATCCGCTCATGAATTAATT
CTTAGAAAAACTCATCGAGCATCAAATGAAACTGCAATTTATTCATATCAGGATTATCAATACCATATTT
TTGAAAAAGCCGTTTCTGTAATGAAGGAGAAAACTCACCGAGGCAGTTCCATAGGATGGCAAGATCCTGG
TATCGGTCTGCGATTCCGACTCGTCCAACATCAATACAACCTATTAATTTCCCCTCGTCAAAAATAAGGT
TATCAAGTGAGAAATCACCATGAGTGACGACTGAATCCGGTGAGAATGGCAAAAGTTTATGCATTTCTTT
CCAGACTTGTTCAACAGGCCAGCCATTACGCTCGTCATCAAAATCACTCGCATCAACCAAACCGTTATTC
ATTCGTGATTGCGCCTGAGCGAGACGAAATACGCGATCGCTGTTAAAAGGACAATTACAAACAGGAATCG
AATGCAACCGGCGCAGGAACACTGCCAGCGCATCAACAATATTTTCACCTGAATCAGGATATTCTTCTAA
TACCTGGAATGCTGTTTTCCCGGGGATCGCAGTGGTGAGTAACCATGCATCATCAGGAGTACGGATAAAA
TGCTTGATGGTCGGAAGAGGCATAAATTCCGTCAGCCAGTTTAGTCTGACCATCTCATCTGTAACATCAT
TGGCAACGCTACCTTTGCCATGTTTCAGAAACAACTCTGGCGCATCGGGCTTCCCATACAATCGATAGAT
TGTCGCACCTGATTGCCCGACATTATCGCGAGCCCATTTATACCCATATAAATCAGCATCCATGTTGGAA
TTTAATCGCGGCCTAGAGCAAGACGTTTCCCGTTGAATATGGCTCATAACACCCCTTGTATTACTGTTTA
TGTAAGCAGACAGTTTTATTGTTCATGACCAAAATCCCTTAACGTGAGTTTTCGTTCCACTGAGCGTCAG
ACCCCGTAGAAAAGATCAAAGGATCTTCTTGAGATCCTTTTTTTCTGCGCGTAATCTGCTGCTTGCAAAC
AAAAAAACCACCGCTACCAGCGGTGGTTTGTTTGCCGGATCAAGAGCTACCAACTCTTTTTCCGAAGGTA
ACTGGCTTCAGCAGAGCGCAGATACCAAATACTGTCCTTCTAGTGTAGCCGTAGTTAGGCCACCACTTCA
AGAACTCTGTAGCACCGCCTACATACCTCGCTCTGCTAATCCTGTTACCAGTGGCTGCTGCCAGTGGCGA
TAAGTCGTGTCTTACCGGGTTGGACTCAAGACGATAGTTACCGGATAAGGCGCAGCGGTCGGGCTGAACG
GGGGGTTCGTGCACACAGCCCAGCTTGGAGCGAACGACCTACACCGAACTGAGATACCTACAGCGTGAGC
TATGAGAAAGCGCCACGCTTCCCGAAGGGAGAAAGGCGGACAGGTATCCGGTAAGCGGCAGGGTCGGAAC
AGGAGAGCGCACGAGGGAGCTTCCAGGGGGAAACGCCTGGTATCTTTATAGTCCTGTCGGGTTTCGCCAC
CTCTGACTTGAGCGTCGATTTTTGTGATGCTCGTCAGGGGGGCGGAGCCTATGGAAAAACGCCAGCAACG
CGGCCTTTTTACGGTTCCTGGCCTTTTGCTGGCCTTTTGCTCACATGTTCTTTCCTGCGTTATCCCCTGA
TTCTGTGGATAACCGTATTACCGCCTTTGAGTGAGCTGATACCGCTCGCCGCAGCCGAACGACCGAGCGC
AGCGAGTCAGTGAGCGAGGAAGCGGAAGAGCGCCTGATGCGGTATTTTCTCCTTACGCATCTGTGCGGTA
TTTCACACCGCAATGGTGCACTCTCAGTACAATCTGCTCTGATGCCGCATAGTTAAGCCAGTATACACTC
CGCTATCGCTACGTGACTGGGTCATGGCTGCGCCCCGACACCCGCCAACACCCGCTGACGCGCCCTGACG
GGCTTGTCTGCTCCCGGCATCCGCTTACAGACAAGCTGTGACCGTCTCCGGGAGCTGCATGTGTCAGAGG
TTTTCACCGTCATCACCGAAACGCGCGAGGCAGCTGCGGTAAAGCTCATCAGCGTGGTCGTGAAGCGATT
CACAGATGTCTGCCTGTTCATCCGCGTCCAGCTCGTTGAGTTTCTCCAGAAGCGTTAATGTCTGGCTTCT
GATAAAGCGGGCCATGTTAAGGGCGGTTTTTTCCTGTTTGGTCACTGATGCCTCCGTGTAAGGGGGATTT
CTGTTCATGGGGGTAATGATACCGATGAAACGAGAGAGGATGCTCACGATACGGGTTACTGATGATGAAC
ATGCCCGGTTACTGGAACGTTGTGAGGGTAAACAACTGGCGGTATGGATGCGGCGGGACCAGAGAAAAAT
CACTCAGGGTCAATGCCAGCGCTTCGTTAATACAGATGTAGGTGTTCCACAGGGTAGCCAGCAGCATCCT
GCGATGCAGATCCGGAACATAATGGTGCAGGGCGCTGACTTCCGCGTTTCCAGACTTTACGAAACACGGA
AACCGAAGACCATTCATGTTGTTGCTCAGGTCGCAGACGTTTTGCAGCAGCAGTCGCTTCACGTTCGCTC
GCGTATCGGTGATTCATTCTGCTAACCAGTAAGGCAACCCCGCCAGCCTAGCCGGGTCCTCAACGACAGG
AGCACGATCATGCGCACCCGTGGGGCCGCCATGCCGGCGATAATGGCCTGCTTCTCGCCGAAACGTTTGG
TGGCGGGACCAGTGACGAAGGCTTGAGCGAGGGCGTGCAAGATTCCGAATACCGCAAGCGACAGGCCGAT
CATCGTCGCGCTCCAGCGAAAGCGGTCCTCGCCGAAAATGACCCAGAGCGCTGCCGGCACCTGTCCTACG
AGTTGCATGATAAAGAAGACAGTCATAAGTGCGGCGACGATAGTCATGCCCCGCGCCCACCGGAAGGAGC
TGACTGGGTTGAAGGCTCTCAAGGGCATCGGTCGAGATCCCGGTGCCTAATGAGTGAGCTAACTTACATT
AATTGCGTTGCGCTCACTGCCCGCTTTCCAGTCGGGAAACCTGTCGTGCCAGCTGCATTAATGAATCGGC
CAACGCGCGGGGAGAGGCGGTTTGCGTATTGGGCGCCAGGGTGGTTTTTCTTTTCACCAGTGAGACGGGC
AACAGCTGATTGCCCTTCACCGCCTGGCCCTGAGAGAGTTGCAGCAAGCGGTCCACGCTGGTTTGCCCCA
GCAGGCGAAAATCCTGTTTGATGGTGGTTAACGGCGGGATATAACATGAGCTGTCTTCGGTATCGTCGTA
TCCCACTACCGAGATATCCGCACCAACGCGCAGCCCGGACTCGGTAATGGCGCGCATTGCGCCCAGCGCC
ATCTGATCGTTGGCAACCAGCATCGCAGTGGGAACGATGCCCTCATTCAGCATTTGCATGGTTTGTTGAA
AACCGGACATGGCACTCCAGTCGCCTTCCCGTTCCGCTATCGGCTGAATTTGATTGCGAGTGAGATATTT
ATGCCAGCCAGCCAGACGCAGACGCGCCGAGACAGAACTTAATGGGCCCGCTAACAGCGCGATTTGCTGG
TGACCCAATGCGACCAGATGCTCCACGCCCAGTCGCGTACCGTCTTCATGGGAGAAAATAATACTGTTGA
TGGGTGTCTGGTCAGAGACATCAAGAAATAACGCCGGAACATTAGTGCAGGCAGCTTCCACAGCAATGGC
ATCCTGGTCATCCAGCGGATAGTTAATGATCAGCCCACTGACGCGTTGCGCGAGAAGATTGTGCACCGCC
GCTTTACAGGCTTCGACGCCGCTTCGTTCTACCATCGACACCACCACGCTGGCACCCAGTTGATCGGCGC
GAGATTTAATCGCCGCGACAATTTGCGACGGCGCGTGCAGGGCCAGACTGGAGGTGGCAACGCCAATCAG
CAACGACTGTTTGCCCGCCAGTTGTTGTGCCACGCGGTTGGGAATGTAATTCAGCTCCGCCATCGCCGCT
TCCACTTTTTCCCGCGTTTTCGCAGAAACGTGGCTGGCCTGGTTCACCACGCGGGAAACGGTCTGATAAG
AGACACCGGCATACTCTGCGACATCGTATAACGTTACTGGTTTCACATTCACCACCCTGAATTGACTCTC
TTCCGGGCGCTATCATGCCATACCGCGAAAGGTTTTGCGCCATTCGATGGTGTCCGGGATCTCGACGCTC
TCCCTTATGCGACTCCTGCATTAGGAAGCAGCCCAGTAGTAGGTTGAGGCCGTTGAGCACCGCCGCCGCA
AGGAATGGTGCATGCAAGGAGATGGCGCCCAACAGTCCCCCGGCCACGGGGCCTGCCACCATACCCACGC
CGAAACAAGCGCTCATGAGCCCGAAGTGGCGAGCCCGATCTTCCCCATCGGTGATGTCGGCGATATAGGC
GCCAGCAACCGCACCTGTGGCGCCGGTGATGCCGGCCACGATGCGTCCGGCGTAGAGGATCGAGATCTCG
ATCCCGCGAAAT
