>Addgene plasmid #101271 | 2QO2 (EPHA3) | depositor partial sequence | sequence record 190978 | insert
GATGAAAAAAGACTTCATTTTGGCAATGGGCATTTAAAACTTCCAGGTCTCAGGACTTATGTTGACCCAC
ATACATATGAAGACCCTACCCAAACTGTTCATGAGTTTGCCAAGGAATTGGATGCCACCAACATATCCAT
TGATAAAGTTGTTGGAGCAGGTGAATTTGGAGAGGTGTGCAGTGGTCGCTTAAAACTTCCTTCAAAAAAA
GAGATTTCAGTGGCCATTAAGACCCTGAAAGTTGGCTACACAGAAAAGCAGAGGAGAGACTTCCTGGGAG
AAGCAAGCATTATGGGACAGTTTGACCACCCCAATATCATTCGACTGGAAGGAGTTGTTACCAAAAGTAA
GCCAGTTATGATTGTCACAGAATACATGGAGAATGGTTCCTTGGATAGTTTCCTACGTAAACACGATGCC
CAGTTTACTGTCATTCAGCTAGTGGGGATGCTTCGAGGGATAGCATCTGGCATGAAGTACCTGTCAGACA
TGGGCTATGTTCACCGAGACCTCGCTGCTCGGAACATCTTGATCAACAGTAACTTGGTGTGTAAGGTTTC
TGATTTCGGACTTTCGCGTGTCCTGGAGGATGACCCAGAAGCTGCTTATACAACAAGAGGAGGGAAGATC
CCAATCAGGTGGACATCACCAGAAGCTATAGCCTACCGCAAGTTCACGTCAGCCAGCGATGTATGGAGTT
ATGGGATTGTTCTCTGGGAGGTGATGTCTTATGGAGAGAGACCATACTGGGAGATGTCCAATCAGGATGT
AATTAAAGCTGTAGATGAGGGCTATCGACTGCCACCCCCCATGGACTGCCCAGCTGCCTTGTATCAGCTG
ATGCTGGACTGCTGGCAGAAAGACAGGAACAACAGACCCAAGTTTGAGCAGATTGTTAGTATTCTGGACA
AGCTTATCCGGAATCCCGGCAGCCTGAAGATCATCACCAGTGCAGCCGCAAGGCCATCAAACCTTCTTCT
GGACCAAAGCAATGTGGATATCACTACCTTCCGCACAACAGGTGACTGGCTTAATGGTGTCTGGACAGCA
CACTGCAAGGAAATCTTCACGGGTGTGGAGTACAGTTCTTGTGACACAATAGCCAAGATTTCC
